>Addgene plasmid #69592 | p3A9cbetaTCR.20beta | addgene partial sequence | sequence record 126288 | M13pUC-Fwd 5'-CCCAGTCACGACGTTGTAAAACG-3'
AATTGTAATACGACTCACTATAGGGCGAATTGGAGCTCCACCGCGGTGGCGGCCGCTCTAGAACTAGTGG
ATCTGCATGGTGCATACTGAAGGCTTCTGTTTCCTGTGTGACTTCTAACAGATGTAAGATAGTTTAGATG
GGGGGCTTGAGATGAGATATATGGGTTCCCCTTTAGAGACCCTCCTCTTGGTTGTTCTCACTGTCACGGT
GATAGCTAGAGGCTGAGGTAGAAAGGGCTGCATGAGAAGGGTTTGAAGACAGGATGTGGCAAGTGTGGTT
CCCAAAATGCTCAGAATGTGAGTGAGTGGGGGAGCATTCACAGGCACCCCAGATGTAGGACCTGGTAAAT
GTCAAACCACATCCTGTTGTGACTCCTGGAGATGGAGCTATGGCAGGTGGCCATTCTTACTTGGTGCTGA
TGTTACTTACAGATAAACAGCCAGACCTGGGGTGAGATGCTTCCACCCCTTCCCCCATTGTCTTCAGGAA
CCGAAAAGTCCCAGGAATGCATCTCTTCACTTGCTGATGTTTGATGAAAAACAGTTCTTCTTAAGATTAT
TTTTTTTATCATGTTCCTATATCTCTTTGCTGGAATCGGTCAGGGAAACAAGTATTAAGGGTCCTACTGT
GCCTGGTTAACTATGGGACTCAAGATCAGCACTGTCCCTTTGCAGGTCAGATGCCTTGTAAGATATATCA
CAATGTGTGTGTCTGGAGCTGGGAAGGACTTAGATTTCCCCACTTACCATTCTGTCAGTGCTACAAGGCC
TGC
