>Addgene plasmid #69592 | p3A9cbetaTCR.20beta | addgene partial sequence | sequence record 126290 | M13pUC-Rev 5'-AGCGGATAACAATTTCACACAGG-3'
TGACCATGATTACGCCAAGCTCGAAATTAACCCTCACTAAAGGGAACAAAAGCTCGGGCCCGACGTCGCA
TGCTCCTCTAGACTCGAGGAATTCTCAAACTATAGAAACAGGTGCTAATGTAAATTGAAAAGGTGTTCAA
TACACATAGTCTTCAGGAAAGTACAAACAAAATCCACATTGAAATATGTTCATAGTGGCTATGACCAAGA
GGATAGACAGCAAGAGATAACTGCTGATAAGATTGTGGAAGTTGAATCCTTTCATGTTGTTGAGGGGAAT
GTAAACTGTTATAGCTAGAGAAAAACAGGTATGGAGAGATCCAAAAATTAAAAATGAATGTATCATGATC
CATTTATGCTTTATGCTATGTGGGTAAATCCATTGGATTTATACTAGTATACTACAGAGATATTTGTGCA
CCTTTATTTTTTTTTTACTATACTGTTCACAAAGGCAGCATATAGAAAACAGCTAGCACTCCATCAACAG
ATGAAGGAAAAGACCCGTATACTGCATATATGCGGTAGAATTATGTTCAGTTGTAAATAAGAATGAAAAG
TATTTAAAACTAGAAATCATTATGGGAAAATACTATCAGAAAGAAAATATGAAATATGTTTTTACTTATA
CACAGAAAAATATTCTCTCACATGTAGAATTGCCATGAAAGCAGTCAAAAGAATATGAGATGACAGGAAA
GGGCAGTGGAAAGCATGAGAATGTTATGGGATATGTACAACAAGAAAGTAAGAGGAAGTGTTGGTAGGAG
GAAGGGGTGAGAATATGGAGGACAAGAAACGGGACAGGGGAGTTTCAAATAAGAACAACATTTAATGTTG
CACATACATGTAAGGGAAAAGTGTCATTCTGAAACATGTTTTTGTATACTAATTTTATTTTAATTAAAAA
GTAAGCTTGGCCTTTTCTAAGTCTGGCTGAAAACCTCAAGATCACAAATGCCT
