>Addgene plasmid #69592 | p3A9cbetaTCR.20beta | depositor partial sequence | sequence record 134001 | p3A9cbetaTCR.20beta sequence 522 bps
GATCGATGCTGCTGCACAGACCTACTCTTTCTCTAGACACTCACCCCTGTCTCCTTCCTCCCCAGGTTCA
GCAAATTCTGGGGTTGTCCAGTCTCCAAGATACATAATCAAAGGAAAGGGAGAAAGGTCCATTCTAAAAT
GTATTCCCATCTCTGGACATCTCTCTGTGGCCTGGTATCAACAGACTCAGGGGCAGGAACTAAAGTTCTT
CATTCAGCATTATGATAAAATGGAGAGAGATAAAGGAAACCTGCCCAGCAGATTCTCAGTCCAACAGTTT
GATGACTATCACTCTGAGATGAACATGAGTGCCTTGGAGCTAGAGGACTCTGCCGTGTACTTCTGTGCCA
GCTCTCTCGGGGGGGAGAGTCAAAACACCTTGTACTTTGGTGCGGGCACCCGACTATCGGTGCTAGGTAA
GCTGGGGTATAGTTTTTGTGTTGGGTTCTGGGGCTGTGAACCAAGACACCCAGTACTTTGGGCCAGGCAC
TCGGCTCCTCGTGTTAGGTGAGCTGATCGATC
