>Addgene plasmid #69592 | p3A9cbetaTCR.20beta | addgene partial sequence | sequence record 138155 | mTCR-F 5'-GTCTTTGACTTGGAGATTGCC-3'
GATGCTGCTGCACAGACCTACTCTTTCTCTAGACACTCACCCCTGTCTCCTTCCTCCCCAGGTTCAGCAA
ATTCTGGGGTTGTCCAGTCTCCAAGATACATAATCAAAGGAAAGGGAGAAAGGTCCATTCTAAAATGTAT
TCCCATCTCTGGACATCTCTCTGTGGCCTGGTATCAACAGACTCAGGGGCAGGAACTAAAGTTCTTCATT
CAGCATTATGATAAAATGGAGAGAGATAAAGGAAACCTGCCCAGCAGATTCTCAGTCCAACAGTTTGATG
ACTATCACTCTGAGATGAACATGAGTGCCTTGGAGCTAGAGGACTCTGCCGTGTACTTCTGTGCCAGCTC
TCTCGGGGGGGAGAGTCAAAACACCTTGTACTTTGGTGCGGGCACCCGACTATCGGTGCTAGGTAAGCTG
GGGTATAGTTTTTGTGTTGGGTTCTGGGGCTGTGAACCAAGACACCCAGTACTTTGGGCCAGGCACTCGG
CTCCTCGTGTTAGGTGAGCTGATCGATAGTAGGAGACAGCTCTCAACTTCACCCTTTCTGGGGGAGCGGG
ATGAAAAGGGATTGGGTGCCAAACGTTGTTCGCTCTCTCGCAAGCCAGGACAAGGTAGGTTTCTTTCTCT
TTTCTCTGAGGTATGCATGCACTGGGTGGGTGGTGAAGAAAAAGAATTAATTAGGACTCTGGAAGCAAAC
TTGGTTTTGAAAATAAATAGCCGGCACAAAGAACTAAAGGGCAGATAAAAGCAGGGAGATTCCAAGAGGT
GGTGCTGGGAAATCTAGAGTTCCCAGTGGCAAAAGTGGGAGAGGGTCTTTTGAAAGGAGCGAAATGAGTA
AAGCAAGAAACCAATGACAGACATATATAAACTAGAACAGAAGAATCAAAAGTCTGGTGGTGTTGACTCG
CGATTAAATTCCATCCACTGTTGGCCAAGTTTGGGATCACTTGAAGCAGTGTTGGAGACCCAGTATTAAA
