[The description below was written by a language model from this plasmid's Addgene catalogue record.]
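Description:
p3A9cbetaTCR.20beta is a mouse T cell receptor beta chain transgene construct built on the p3A9CbetaTCR backbone, a genomic-style TCR beta cassette vector catalogued as a mammalian expression plasmid. It is maintained in E. coli under ampicillin selection. The record does not list the origin of replication or the copy number, and no feature table is available, so the detailed layout of the backbone cannot be described from what is given.

The insert is a roughly 500 bp rearranged VJ region of the mouse Tcrb gene, derived from a T cell clone designated 1.1, and it was cloned into a ClaI site that is retained on both sides. Because the same enzyme flanks the insert at each end, the cloning was non-directional, and the orientation would have had to be checked. The backbone name and the stated purpose suggest that the variable-region segment sits within a vector that supplies the beta chain constant region and the surrounding genomic context, so that a complete TCR beta chain can be expressed. The promoter, enhancer and other regulatory elements that drive expression are not stated in the record.

The construct is intended for generating transgenic animals rather than for routine transfection. It provides the beta chain component used to create OT-II mice, a TCR-transgenic line widely used as a source of CD4 T cells with a defined ovalbumin peptide specificity. A functional receptor also requires a matching alpha chain transgene, which is carried on a separate construct. The associated publication compares genomic constructs of this kind with cDNA-based TCR transgenes driven by heterologous regulatory elements, which gave defective TCR expression.
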