Addgene plasmid #69592: p3A9cbetaTCR.20beta
Purpose: TCR beta chain genomic transgenic construct for creating OT-II mice
Depositing lab: Francis R. Carbone. Depositing organization: Monash University. Publication: Defective TCR expression in transgenic mice constructed using cDNA-based alpha- and beta-chain genes under the control of heterologous regulatory elements. Barnden MJ, Allison J, Heath WR, Carbone FR. Immunol Cell Biol. 1998 Feb;76(1):34-40. 10.1046/j.1440-1711.1998.00709.x PubMed 9553774.
Backbone
  Vector backbone: p3A9CbetaTCR
  Backbone manufacturer: Carbone Lab, Addgene plasmid 69600
  Vector type: Mammalian Expression
Growth in bacteria
  Bacterial resistance: Ampicillin, 100 μg/mL
  Growth temperature: 37°C
  Growth strain: DH5alpha
  Copy number: Unknown
Gene/Insert
  Gene/Insert name: TCR beta VJ region from clone 1.1 (alt name: T cell receptor beta chain)
  Species: M. musculus (mouse)
  Insert size (bp): 500
  Entrez Gene: Tcrb (a.k.a. TCRbeta, Tib)
  Cloning method: Restriction Enzyme; 5′ cloning site ClaI (not destroyed); 3′ cloning site ClaI (not destroyed)
  Sequencing primers: 5′ GATCGATGCTGCTGCACAGACCTACT; 3′ GATCGATCAGCTCACCTAACACGAGGA
Terms and licenses: Academic/Nonprofit Terms; Industry Terms: Not Available to Industry
How to cite: p3A9cbetaTCR.20beta was a gift from Francis R. Carbone (Addgene plasmid # 69592 ; http://n2t.net/addgene:69592 ; RRID:Addgene_69592)
